>Addgene plasmid #180696 | pMYT043 | addgene full sequence | sequence record 369413 | Addgene NGS Result
GATGTAAACATTGTGGCTGTTAAAATTGTATTCCAGCTTATGGCCCAGGATATTGCCGTCCTCTTTAAAG
TCAATGCCTTTCAGCTCAATGCGGTTTACCAGGGTATCGCCTTCAAATTTCACTTCCGCACGCGTTTTGT
ACGTGCCGTCATCCTTAAAGGAAATCGTGCGTTCCTGCACATAGCCTTCCGGCATGGCGGACTTGAAGAA
GTCATGCTGCTTCATATGGTCCGGATAACGAGCAAAGCACTGAACACCATAAGTCAGCGTCGTTACCAGA
GTCGGCCAAGGAACCGGCAGTTTACCAGTAGTACAGATGAACTTCAGCGTCAGTTTACCATTAGTTGCGT
CACCTTCACCCTCGCCACGCACGGAAAACTTATGACCGTTGACATCACCATCCAGTTCCACCAGAATAGG
GACGACACCAGTGAACAGTTCTTCGCCTTTACGCATCTAGTATTTCTCCTCTTTCTCTAGTAGCTAAGAT
CCGAACCTGCCGTTTCTTGAGTTGCCGCGATGTTAAGAAAACATTCATAAATTAAATGTGAATTGCCGCA
CACATTATTAAATAAGATTTACAAAATGTTCAAAATGACGCATGAAATCACGTTTCACTTTCGGTCTCAC
GTTCATCTGAGACGGCATTCTAGACGATGAATTCGAGCTGGGAGATTGTGTCTGGCGGCTCACGTCTTAT
TTGGGCAAAGGAGTCAGCGGATCACCGTACTATGTGTGAGTGCTCCTATCGCGCTTGCTCCTGTGAGATA
CGATGTGGCCGTGTCTGACCGTGGTGCGTCATCTATTCACTCACTTGGCTGCGATTTATGCGGCCGCACG
GTTATCCACAGAATCAGGGGATAACGCAGGAAAGAACATGTGAGCAAAAGGCCAGCAAAAGGCCAGGAAC
CGTAAAAAGGCCGCGTTGCTGGCGTTTTTCCATAGGCTCCGCCCCCCTGACGAGCATCACAAAAATCGAC
GCTCAAGTCAGAGGTGGCGAAACCCGACAGGACTATAAAGATACCAGGCGTTTCCCCCTGGAAGCTCCCT
CGTGCGCTCTCCTGTTCCGACCCTGCCGCTTACCGGATACCTGTCCGCCTTTCTCCCTTCGGGAAGCGTG
GCGCTTTCTCATAGCTCACGCTGTAGGTATCTCAGTTCGGTGTAGGTCGTTCGCTCCAAGCTGGGCTGTG
TGCACGAACCCCCCGTTCAGCCCGACCGCTGCGCCTTATCCGGTAACTATCGTCTTGAGTCCAACCCGGT
AAGACACGACTTATCGCCACTGGCAGCAGCCACTGGTAACAGGATTAGCAGAGCGAGGTATGTAGGCGGT
GCTACAGAGTTCTTGAAGTGGTGGCCTAACTACGGCTACACTAGAAGAACAGTATTTGGTATCTGCGCTC
TGCTGAAGCCAGTTACCTTCGGAAAAAGAGTTGGTAGCTCTTGATCCGGCAAACAAACCACCGCTGGTAG
CGGTGGTTTTTTTGTTTGCAAGCAGCAGATTACGCGCAGAAAAAAAGGATCTCAAGAAGATCCTTTGATC
TTTTCTACGGGGTCTGACGCTCAGTGGAACGAAAACTCACGTTAAGGGATTTTGGTCATGACAGGTGGCA
CTTTTCGGGGAAATGTGCGCGGAACCCCTATTTGTTTATTTTTCTAAATACATTCAAATATGTATCCGCT
CATGAGACAATAACCCTGATAAATGCTTCAATAATATTGAAAAAGGAAGAGTATGAGTATTCAACATTTC
CGTGTCGCCCTTATTCCCTTTTTTGCGGCATTTTGCCTTCCTGTTTTTGCTCACCCAGAAACGCTGGTGA
AAGTAAAAGATGCTGAAGATCAGTTGGGTGCACGAGTGGGTTACATCGAACTGGATCTCAACAGCGGTAA
GATCCTTGAGAGTTTTCGCCCCGAAGAACGTTTTCCAATGATGAGCACTTTTAAAGTTCTGCTATGTGGC
GCGGTATTATCCCGTATTGACGCCGGGCAAGAGCAACTCGGTCGCCGCATACACTATTCTCAGAATGACT
TGGTTGAGTACTCACCAGTCACAGAAAAGCATCTTACGGATGGCATGACAGTAAGAGAATTATGCAGTGC
TGCCATAACCATGAGTGATAACACTGCGGCCAACTTACTTCTGACAACGATCGGAGGACCGAAGGAGCTA
ACCGCTTTTTTGCACAACATGGGGGATCATGTAACTCGCCTTGATCGTTGGGAACCGGAGCTGAATGAAG
CCATACCAAACGACGAGCGTGACACCACGATGCCTGTAGCAATGGCAACAACGTTGCGCAAACTATTAAC
TGGCGAACTACTTACTCTAGCTTCCCGGCAACAATTAATAGACTGGATGGAGGCGGATAAAGTTGCAGGA
CCACTTCTGCGCTCGGCCCTTCCGGCTGGCTGGTTTATTGCTGATAAATCTGGAGCCGGTGAGCGTGGGT
CCCGCGGTATCATTGCAGCACTGGGGCCAGATGGTAAGCCCTCCCGTATCGTAGTTATCTACACGACGGG
GAGTCAGGCAACTATGGATGAACGAAATAGACAGATCGCTGAGATAGGTGCCTCACTGATTAAGCATTGG
TAACTGTCAGACCAAGTTTACTCATATATACTTTAGATTGATTTAAAACTTCATTTTTAATTTAAAAGGA
TCTAGGTGAAGATCCTTTTTGATAATCGCGGCCGCGTACTGGGTTCGAGTTCCCTGATCCGTATGTCGAA
TGGCTACCAGGCTGACGACGATGATATGAGCGTGCATCGGCATCTTGCGGTGTTGATTAGCTGCCACTGG
TGGCTGTCCTACATCAGCCTCATGTGGTCTAGGTCTGCGCCATTCGGTCCAGGTTATGAGCTGCAGCATG
ACTAGTACTGCGTCTCAGAACCAGCTGAGACCTATAAACGCAGAAAGGCCCACCCGAAGGTGAGCCAGTG
TGACTCTAGTAGAGAGCGTTCACCGACAAACAACAGATAAAACGAAAGGCCCAGTCTTTCGACTGAGCCT
TTCGTTTTATTTGATGCCTGGTCATTTGTACAGTTCATCCATACCATGCGTGATGCCCGCTGCGGTTACG
AACTCCAGCAGAACCATATGATCGCGTTTCTCGTTCGGATCTTTAGACAGAACGCTTTGCGTGCTCAGAT
AGTGATTGTCTGGCAGCAGAACAGGACCATCACCGATTGGAGTGTTTTGCTGGTAGTGATCAGCCAGCTG
CACGCTGCCATCCTCCACGTTGTGGCGAATTTTAAAATTCGCTTTAATGCCATTTTTTTGTTTATCGGCG
GT
Features (pLannotate 1.2.2; 6 found; start..end, strand, type, name):
    937..1525    -  rep_origin     ori: high-copy-number ColE1/pMB1/pBR322/pUC origin of replication
   1628..1732    +  promoter       AmpR promoter: bla
   1733..2593    +  CDS            AmpR: β-lactamase; bla; confers resistance to ampicillin, carbenicillin, and related antibiotics
   2909..2936    -  terminator     T7Te terminator: phage T7 early transcription terminator
   2952..3023    -  terminator     rrnB T1 terminator: transcription terminator T1 from the E. coli rrnB gene
   3035..456     -  CDS            superfolder GFP (across the origin): GFP variant that folds robustly even when fused to poorly folded proteins (Pédelacq et al., 2006)
