[The description below was written by a language model from this plasmid's Addgene catalogue record and pLannotate feature annotations shown in this document.]
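Description:
pMYT043 is a small (about 3.3 kb) empty assembly-cassette vector for modular Golden Gate (MoClo) cloning in yeast synthetic biology, built on the pYTK095 backbone from the yeast toolkit (YTK) and intended for use with both the YTK and the multiplex yeast toolkit (MYT) systems. It is a purely bacterial propagation plasmid. The feature table shows a high-copy ColE1/pUC-type origin of replication and an ampicillin resistance gene (β-lactamase) driven by its native bla promoter. No yeast origin, yeast selectable marker or integration homology is annotated.

There is no gene insert. The position that will receive assembled parts is occupied by a superfolder GFP coding sequence, which spans the numbering origin of the circular record and is followed by the rrnB T1 and T7Te transcription terminators. The depositor notes that GFP is expressed in E. coli, although the promoter driving it is not annotated. In toolkits of this kind such a cassette typically acts as a visual dropout marker, so that colonies that have replaced GFP with the intended parts are non-fluorescent, while uncut or religated vector stays green. The record does not itself describe this use.

According to the catalogue entry the cassette site is flanked by the ConL2 and ConR3 connectors, though these were not picked up by the automated annotation. In the YTK scheme, connectors are the sequences that define a transcription unit's position and its neighbours when several units are joined into a multigene construct. A unit built here would therefore take the slot that links to a unit ending in a matching "2" connector and to one beginning with a matching "3" connector. The depositor also cautions that plasmid yield may fall after repeated passaging.
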