Addgene plasmid #180696: pMYT043
Purpose: (Empty Backbone) Assembly cassette with ConL2 and ConR3 connectors to be used in the Dueber YTK and Ellis MYT systems
Depositing lab: Tom Ellis. Depositing organization: Imperial College London. Publication: A Multiplex MoClo Toolkit for Extensive and Flexible Engineering of Saccharomyces cerevisiae. Shaw WM, Khalil AS, Ellis T. ACS Synth Biol. 2023 Nov 6. doi: 10.1021/acssynbio.3c00423. PubMed 37930278.
Backbone
  Vector backbone: pYTK095
  Backbone manufacturer: John Dueber
  Vector type: Synthetic Biology
Growth in bacteria
  Bacterial resistance: Ampicillin, 100 μg/mL
  Growth temperature: 37°C
  Growth strain: DH5alpha
  Copy number: High Copy
Gene/Insert
  Gene/Insert name: None
Terms and licenses: Academic/Nonprofit Terms; Industry Terms: Not Available to Industry
Depositor comments: GFP expression in E. coli. Plasmid yields may drop after multiple passages or delayed miniprepping after the culture has saturated. We suggest streaking onto solid media to pick fresh colonies every time.
How to cite: pMYT043 was a gift from Tom Ellis (Addgene plasmid # 180696 ; http://n2t.net/addgene:180696 ; RRID:Addgene_180696)
